Addgene plasmid #245860: UMGIII
Purpose: Archael (Uncultured marine group III euryarchaeote clone 108exp4) 16S rRNA expression
Depositing lab: Roland Hatzenpichler. Depositing organization: Montana State University. Publication: A collection of archaeal 16S rRNA Clone-FISH cultures for probe validation in fluorescence in situ hybridization experiments. Van Beek JM, Robles G, Mewalal R, Blaby I, Hatzenpichler R. Microbiol Resour Announc. 2025 Dec 11;14(12):e0113125. doi: 10.1128/mra.01131-25. Epub 2025 Nov 17. PubMed 41247030.
Backbone
  Vector backbone: pcr2.1-oriT
  Vector type: Other
Growth in bacteria
  Bacterial resistance: Ampicillin and Kanamycin, 100 & 50 μg/mL
  Growth temperature: 37°C
  Growth strain: DH5alpha
  Copy number: High Copy
Gene/Insert
  Gene/Insert name: 16S rRNA
  Species: Uncultured marine group III euryarchaeote clone 108exp4
  Cloning method: Gibson Cloning
  Sequencing primers: 5′ ATTGTAATACGACTCACTATAGGGCGAATT; 3′ CTAGCATAACCCCTTGGGGCCTCTAAACGGGTCTTGAGGGGTTTTTTGTGCATGCTCGAGCGGCCGCCAGTGTGATGG
Resource information
  A portion of this plasmid was derived from a plasmid made by: DOE Joint Genome Institute
Terms and licenses: Academic/Nonprofit Terms; Industry Terms: Not Available to Industry
How to cite: UMGIII was a gift from Roland Hatzenpichler (Addgene plasmid # 245860 ; http://n2t.net/addgene:245860 ; RRID:Addgene_245860)
