[The description below was written by a language model from this plasmid's Addgene catalogue record and pLannotate feature annotations shown in this document.]
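Description:
UMGIII is a high-copy E. coli plasmid built on the pCR2.1-oriT backbone that carries the 16S rRNA gene of an uncultured marine group III euryarchaeote (clone 108exp4), inserted by Gibson assembly. It belongs to a collection of archaeal Clone-FISH constructs: the archaeal small-subunit rRNA is transcribed heterologously in E. coli so that the cells can serve as defined positive or negative controls when validating oligonucleotide probes for fluorescence in situ hybridization, which is useful for organisms that have no cultured representative. The plasmid replicates from a ColE1/pUC-type origin and carries both a β-lactamase gene (ampicillin resistance) and a Tn5-derived neo/nptII gene (kanamycin resistance). It also carries an f1 phage origin, as well as an incP (RP4-type) oriT with an adjacent traJ fragment, which would allow conjugative mobilisation from a donor strain supplying the transfer functions.

The roughly 1.45 kb archaeal SSU rRNA sits in the cloning region downstream of the lac promoter, operator and CAP site, and is immediately followed by a T7 terminator. The two available sequence records disagree on how this cassette is arranged. In the depositor's 5,802 nt sequence, the rRNA and terminator lie on the same strand as the lac promoter, and a T7 promoter is annotated just beyond the terminator on the opposite strand, next to a lacZα fragment. In the repository's 5,772 nt sequencing result, the rRNA-terminator unit is in the reverse orientation relative to the lac promoter. No T7 promoter is annotated there, although the listed 5′ sequencing primer suggests one was intended upstream of the insert. The promoter that actually drives rRNA expression should therefore be confirmed against the sequence. The short NOG2 annotation in the sequencing result is probably a spurious database hit.
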