Features (pLannotate 1.2.2; 16 found; start..end, strand, type, name):
      2..94      +  CDS            lacI (fragment): lac repressor; lacI; The lac repressor binds to the lac operator to inhibit transcription in E. coli. This inhibition can be relieved by adding lactose or isopropyl-β-D-thiogalactopyranoside (IPTG).
    107..128     +  protein_bind   CAP binding site: CAP binding activates transcription in the presence of cAMP. E. coli catabolite activator protein
    143..173     +  promoter       lac promoter: promoter for the E. coli lac operon
    181..197     +  protein_bind   lac operator: The lac repressor binds to the lac operator to inhibit transcription in E. coli. This inhibition can be relieved by adding lactose or isopropyl-β-D-thiogalactopyranoside (IPTG). lac repressor encoded by lacI
    318..1764    +  ncRNA          SSU rRNA archaea: Accession: RF01959 - Archaeal small subunit ribosomal RNA
   1751..1798    +  terminator     T7 terminator: transcription terminator for bacteriophage T7 RNA polymerase
   1836..1854    -  promoter       T7 promoter: promoter for bacteriophage T7 RNA polymerase
   1857..2014    +  CDS            lacZα (fragment): LacZα fragment of β-galactosidase; lacZ fragment
   2023..2086    -  CDS            traJ (fragment): oriT-recognizing protein; traJ
   2119..2228    -  oriT           oriT: incP origin of transfer
   2423..2846    +  rep_origin     f1 ori (sequence partly withheld): f1 bacteriophage origin of replication; arrow indicates direction of (+) strand synthesis
   2859..3158    +  CDS            tnpA (fragment): TN5P_ECOLX - Also known as tnp. Experimental evidence at protein level: Swiss-Prot protein existence level 1. Mediates transposition of transposon Tn5 by a 'cut and paste' mechanism. First, the monomeric transposase binds the 19 bp inverted DNA repeats flanking the transposon. Then, dimerization of the DNA- bound transposase creates a synaptic DNA complex. After nicking of the first DNA strand, excision of the transposon proceeds through a series of intermediates. The transposase then mediates the insertion of the transposon at a new site by strand transfer. The activity of the wild- type tran
   3190..3981    +  CDS            neo: KKA2_KLEPN - Also known as kan, nptII. Experimental evidence at protein level: Swiss-Prot protein existence level 1. Resistance to kanamycin, neomycin, paromomycin, ribostamycin, butirosin and gentamicin B. From Klebsiella pneumoniae.
   3985..4001    +  promoter       AmpR promoter (fragment): bla
   4002..4862    +  CDS            AmpR: β-lactamase; bla; confers resistance to ampicillin, carbenicillin, and related antibiotics
   5033..5621    +  rep_origin     ori: high-copy-number ColE1/pMB1/pBR322/pUC origin of replication
>Addgene plasmid #245860 | UMGIII | depositor full sequence | sequence record 483450 | UMGIII sequence 5802 bps
AGCGCCCAATACGCAAACCGCCTCTCCCCGCGCGTTGGCCGATTCATTAATGCAGCTGGCACGACAGGTT
TCCCGACTGGAAAGCGGGCAGTGAGCGCAACGCAATTAATGTGAGTTAGCTCACTCATTAGGCACCCCAG
GCTTTACACTTTATGCTTCCGGCTCGTATGTTGTGTGGAATTGTGAGCGGATAACAATTTCACACAGGAA
ACAGCTATGACCATGATTACGCCAAGCTTGGTACCGAGCTCGGATCCACTAGTAACGGCCGCCAGTGTGC
TGGAATTCGGCTTAAGCCGAATTCTGCAGATATCCATCACACTGGCGGCCGCTCGAGCATGCATCTAGAA
TTGTAATACGACTCACTATAGGGCGAATTGGGGACTTCGGTCACCGGCGGAATGCTCAGTAACACGTGGA
CAATCTGCCCTCGGGTGGGGAATAAACCCGCGAAAGTGGGGCTAATACCCCATAGGTACAGAAGGCTGGA
ATGCATCTGTGCCCAAAGCTCCGGCGCCCGAGGATGAGTCTGCGGCCTATCAGGTAGTAGTCAGGGTCAC
GACCTGACTAGCCAGCGACGGGTACGGGCCTTGAGAGAGGTCGCCCGGAGATGGACTCTGAGACACGAGT
CCAGGCCCTACGGGGCGCAGCAGGCGCGAAAACTTCGCAATGCAGGAAACTGTGACGAGGGAACTCCAAG
TGTCCATGCATTGCATGGACTGTTTGCCAGCCTAAAAAGCTGATAGAGTAAGGGGTGGGAAAGACCGGTG
CCAGCCGCCGCGGTAACACCGGCACCTCAAGTGGTAGCCACTATTATTGGGCCTAAAGCGTTCGTAGCCG
GCTTGGTTAATTCCTGGGTAAATCGTACCGCTCAACGGTGCGGATTCCGGGGACACTGCCAAGCTTGAGA
CCGGGGGAGATCAGAGGTACTTGCGGGGGAGCGGTGAAATGTTGTAATCCCGCAGGGACCACCAATGGCG
AAGGCATCTGATCAAAACGGCTCTGACGGTGAGGAACGAAACCCTGGGGCGCAAACGGGATTAGATACCC
CGGTAGTCCAGGGCGTAAACGCTGCTGACTTGGTGTTGGGGGTCCTGCGAGGGCGTCCAGTGCCGGCACG
AAGGTATTGAGTCAGCCGCCTGGGGAGTACGGTCGCAAGACTGAAACTTAAAGGAATTGGCGGGGGAGCA
CTGCAACGGGTGGAGCGTGCGGTTTAATTGGATTCAACGCCGGAAAACTCACCGGGGGCGACGATTACAT
GAAGGCCAGGTTGATGACCTTGCCTGATTTTTCGAGAGGTGGTGCATGGCCGCCGTCAGTTCGTACCGTA
AGGCGTTCTGTTAAGTCAGATAACGAACGAGACCCTCATTGCCATTTGCTAGGCTCTTCTCAGGAAGGGT
TGCACTATGGCGATACCGCCACTGCTGAAGTGGAGGAAGGAGGGGGCAACGGTAGGTCAGTATGCCCCGA
ATCTCCCGGGCTACACGCGCGCTACAAAGGGCAGGACAATGGGCTTCGACGCCGAAAGGCGGAGGCAATC
CCGAAACCTGCTCGTACTTCGGATTGAGGGCTGCAATTCGCCCTCATGAAGCTGGAATCCGTAGTAATCG
CGGGTCAACATCCCGCGGTGAATATGCCCCTGCTCCTTGCACACACCGCCCGTCAAACCACCTTAGTTGG
GTCTGGACGAGGGCTCGCCTTTTGGCGCGCTCGAATCTGGGTTCAGCGAGGAGGGTTAAGTCGTAACAAG
CTAGCATAACCCCTTGGGGCCTCTAAACGGGTCTTGAGGGGTTTTTTGTGCATGCTCGAGCGGCCGCCAG
TGTGATGGAATTCGCCCTATAGTGAGTCGTATTACAATTCACTGGCCGTCGTTTTACAACGTCGTGACTG
GGAAAACCCTGGCGTTACCCAACTTAATCGCCTTGCAGCACATCCCCCTTTCGCCAGCTGGCGTAATAGC
GAAGAGGCCCGCACCGATCGCCCTTCCCAACAGTTGCGCAGCCTGAATGGCGAATGGACGCGCTGGAAGG
CAGTACACCTTGATAGGTGGGCTGCCCTTCCTGGTTGGCTTGGTTTCATCAGCCATCCGCTTGCCCTCAT
CTGTTACGCCGGCGGTAGCCGGCCAGCCTCGCAGAGCAGGATTCCCGTTGAGCACCGCCAGGTGCGAATA
AGGGACAGTGAAGAAGGAACACCCGCTCGCGGGTGGGCCTACTTCACCTATCCTGCCCGGCTGACGCCGT
TGGATACACCAAGGAAAGTCTACACGAACCCTTTGGCAAAATCCTGTATATCGTGCGAAAAAGGATGGAT
ATACCGAAAAAATCGCTATAATGACCCCGAAGCAGGGTTATGCAGCGGAAAAGCGCTGCTTCCCTGCTGT
TTTGTGGAATATCTACCGACTGGAAACAGGCAAATGCAGGAA
[119 nt withheld, positions 2423-2541]
C
[91 nt withheld, positions 2543-2633]
A
[49 nt withheld, positions 2635-2683]
CCTTTGACGTTGGAGTCCACGTTCTTT
[37 nt withheld, positions 2711-2747]
ACCCTATCTCGGTCTATTCTTTTGATTTATAAGGGATTTTGCCGATTTCGGCCTATTGGTTAAAAAATGA
GCTGATTTAACAAAAATTTAACGCGAATTTTAACAAAATTCAGGGCGCAAGGGCTGCTAAAGGAAGCGGA
ACACGTAGAAAGCCAGTCCGCAGAAACGGTGCTGACCCCGGATGAATGTCAGCTACTGGGCTATCTGGAC
AAGGGAAAACGCAAGCGCAAAGAGAAAGCAGGTAGCTTGCAGTGGGCTTACATGGCGATAGCTAGACTGG
GCGGTTTTATGGACAGCAAGCGAACCGGAATTGCCAGCTGGGGCGCCCTCTGGTAAGGTTGGGAAGCCCT
GCAAAGTAAACTGGATGGCTTTCTTGCCGCCAAGGATCTGATGGCGCAGGGGATCAAGATCTGATCAAGA
GACAGGATGAGGATCGTTTCGCATGATTGAACAAGATGGATTGCACGCAGGTTCTCCGGCCGCTTGGGTG
GAGAGGCTATTCGGCTATGACTGGGCACAACAGACAATCGGCTGCTCTGATGCCGCCGTGTTCCGGCTGT
CAGCGCAGGGGCGCCCGGTTCTTTTTGTCAAGACCGACCTGTCCGGTGCCCTGAATGAACTGCAGGACGA
GGCAGCGCGGCTATCGTGGCTGGCCACGACGGGCGTTCCTTGCGCAGCTGTGCTCGACGTTGTCACTGAA
GCGGGAAGGGACTGGCTGCTATTGGGCGAAGTGCCGGGGCAGGATCTCCTGTCATCCCACCTTGCTCCTG
CCGAGAAAGTATCCATCATGGCTGATGCAATGCGGCGGCTGCATACGCTTGATCCGGCTACCTGCCCATT
CGACCACCAAGCGAAACATCGCATCGAGCGAGCACGTACTCGGATGGAAGCCGGTCTTGTCGATCAGGAT
GATCTGGACGAAGAGCATCAGGGGCTCGCGCCAGCCGAACTGTTCGCCAGGCTCAAGGCGCGCATGCCCG
ACGGCGAGGATCTCGTCGTGACCCATGGCGATGCCTGCTTGCCGAATATCATGGTGGAAAATGGCCGCTT
TTCTGGATTCATCGACTGTGGCCGGCTGGGTGTGGCGGACCGCTATCAGGACATAGCGTTGGCTACCCGT
GATATTGCTGAAGAGCTTGGCGGCGAATGGGCTGACCGCTTCCTCGTGCTTTACGGTATCGCCGCTCCCG
ATTCGCAGCGCATCGCCTTCTATCGCCTTCTTGACGAGTTCTTCTGAATTGAAAAAGGAAGAGTATGAGT
ATTCAACATTTCCGTGTCGCCCTTATTCCCTTTTTTGCGGCATTTTGCCTTCCTGTTTTTGCTCACCCAG
AAACGCTGGTGAAAGTAAAAGATGCTGAAGATCAGTTGGGTGCACGAGTGGGTTACATCGAACTGGATCT
CAACAGCGGTAAGATCCTTGAGAGTTTTCGCCCCGAAGAACGTTTTCCAATGATGAGCACTTTTAAAGTT
CTGCTATGTGGCGCGGTATTATCCCGTATTGACGCCGGGCAAGAGCAACTCGGTCGCCGCATACACTATT
CTCAGAATGACTTGGTTGAGTACTCACCAGTCACAGAAAAGCATCTTACGGATGGCATGACAGTAAGAGA
ATTATGCAGTGCTGCCATAACCATGAGTGATAACACTGCGGCCAACTTACTTCTGACAACGATCGGAGGA
CCGAAGGAGCTAACCGCTTTTTTGCACAACATGGGGGATCATGTAACTCGCCTTGATCGTTGGGAACCGG
AGCTGAATGAAGCCATACCAAACGACGAGCGTGACACCACGATGCCTGTAGCAATGGCAACAACGTTGCG
CAAACTATTAACTGGCGAACTACTTACTCTAGCTTCCCGGCAACAATTAATAGACTGGATGGAGGCGGAT
AAAGTTGCAGGACCACTTCTGCGCTCGGCCCTTCCGGCTGGCTGGTTTATTGCTGATAAATCTGGAGCCG
GTGAGCGTGGGTCTCGCGGTATCATTGCAGCACTGGGGCCAGATGGTAAGCCCTCCCGTATCGTAGTTAT
CTACACGACGGGGAGTCAGGCAACTATGGATGAACGAAATAGACAGATCGCTGAGATAGGTGCCTCACTG
ATTAAGCATTGGTAACTGTCAGACCAAGTTTACTCATATATACTTTAGATTGATTTAAAACTTCATTTTT
AATTTAAAAGGATCTAGGTGAAGATCCTTTTTGATAATCTCATGACCAAAATCCCTTAACGTGAGTTTTC
GTTCCACTGAGCGTCAGACCCCGTAGAAAAGATCAAAGGATCTTCTTGAGATCCTTTTTTTCTGCGCGTA
ATCTGCTGCTTGCAAACAAAAAAACCACCGCTACCAGCGGTGGTTTGTTTGCCGGATCAAGAGCTACCAA
CTCTTTTTCCGAAGGTAACTGGCTTCAGCAGAGCGCAGATACCAAATACTGTTCTTCTAGTGTAGCCGTA
GTTAGGCCACCACTTCAAGAACTCTGTAGCACCGCCTACATACCTCGCTCTGCTAATCCTGTTACCAGTG
GCTGCTGCCAGTGGCGATAAGTCGTGTCTTACCGGGTTGGACTCAAGACGATAGTTACCGGATAAGGCGC
AGCGGTCGGGCTGAACGGGGGGTTCGTGCACACAGCCCAGCTTGGAGCGAACGACCTACACCGAACTGAG
ATACCTACAGCGTGAGCTATGAGAAAGCGCCACGCTTCCCGAAGGGAGAAAGGCGGACAGGTATCCGGTA
AGCGGCAGGGTCGGAACAGGAGAGCGCACGAGGGAGCTTCCAGGGGGAAACGCCTGGTATCTTTATAGTC
CTGTCGGGTTTCGCCACCTCTGACTTGAGCGTCGATTTTTGTGATGCTCGTCAGGGGGGCGGAGCCTATG
GAAAAACGCCAGCAACGCGGCCTTTTTACGGTTCCTGGCCTTTTGCTGGCCTTTTGCTCACATGTTCTTT
CCTGCGTTATCCCCTGATTCTGTGGATAACCGTATTACCGCCTTTGAGTGAGCTGATACCGCTCGCCGCA
GCCGAACGACCGAGCGCAGCGAGTCAGTGAGCGAGGAAGCGGAAG
