Features (pLannotate 1.2.2; 15 found; start..end, strand, type, name):
      2..94      +  CDS            lacI (fragment): lac repressor; lacI; The lac repressor binds to the lac operator to inhibit transcription in E. coli. This inhibition can be relieved by adding lactose or isopropyl-β-D-thiogalactopyranoside (IPTG).
    107..128     +  protein_bind   CAP binding site: CAP binding activates transcription in the presence of cAMP. E. coli catabolite activator protein
    143..173     +  promoter       lac promoter: promoter for the E. coli lac operon
    181..197     +  protein_bind   lac operator: The lac repressor binds to the lac operator to inhibit transcription in E. coli. This inhibition can be relieved by adding lactose or isopropyl-β-D-thiogalactopyranoside (IPTG). lac repressor encoded by lacI
    380..427     -  terminator     T7 terminator: transcription terminator for bacteriophage T7 RNA polymerase
    412..1854    -  ncRNA          SSU rRNA archaea: Accession: RF01959 - Archaeal small subunit ribosomal RNA
   1850..1903    -  CDS            NOG2 (fragment): NOG2_PNECA - Experimental evidence at transcript level: Swiss-Prot protein existence level 2. GTPase that associates with pre-60S ribosomal subunits in the nucleolus and is required for their nuclear export and maturation. From Pneumocystis carinii.
   1925..2056    -  CDS            traJ (fragment): TRAJ6_ECOLX - Experimental evidence at protein level: Swiss-Prot protein existence level 1. Transfer of plasmid RP4 during bacterial conjugation requires the plasmid-encoded TraJ protein, which binds to a 19-base pair invert sequence repetition within the transfer origin. TraJ protein is bound to only one side of the DNA helix. This nucleoprotein structure is the initial complex in the pathway to assemble a functional relaxosome. From Escherichia coli.
   2089..2198    -  oriT           oriT: incP origin of transfer
   2393..2816    +  rep_origin     f1 ori (sequence partly withheld): f1 bacteriophage origin of replication; arrow indicates direction of (+) strand synthesis
   2829..3128    +  CDS            tnpA (fragment): TN5P_ECOLX - Also known as tnp. Experimental evidence at protein level: Swiss-Prot protein existence level 1. Mediates transposition of transposon Tn5 by a 'cut and paste' mechanism. First, the monomeric transposase binds the 19 bp inverted DNA repeats flanking the transposon. Then, dimerization of the DNA- bound transposase creates a synaptic DNA complex. After nicking of the first DNA strand, excision of the transposon proceeds through a series of intermediates. The transposase then mediates the insertion of the transposon at a new site by strand transfer. The activity of the wild- type tran
   3160..3951    +  CDS            neo: KKA2_KLEPN - Also known as kan, nptII. Experimental evidence at protein level: Swiss-Prot protein existence level 1. Resistance to kanamycin, neomycin, paromomycin, ribostamycin, butirosin and gentamicin B. From Klebsiella pneumoniae.
   3955..3971    +  promoter       AmpR promoter (fragment): bla
   3972..4832    +  CDS            AmpR: β-lactamase; bla; confers resistance to ampicillin, carbenicillin, and related antibiotics
   5003..5591    +  rep_origin     ori: high-copy-number ColE1/pMB1/pBR322/pUC origin of replication
>Addgene plasmid #245860 | UMGIII | addgene full sequence | sequence record 491202 | Addgene NGS Result
AGCGCCCAATACGCAAACCGCCTCTCCCCGCGCGTTGGCCGATTCATTAATGCAGCTGGCACGACAGGTT
TCCCGACTGGAAAGCGGGCAGTGAGCGCAACGCAATTAATGTGAGTTAGCTCACTCATTAGGCACCCCAG
GCTTTACACTTTATGCTTCCGGCTCGTATGTTGTGTGGAATTGTGAGCGGATAACAATTTCACACAGGAA
ACAGCTATGACCATGATTACGCCAAGCTTGGTACCGAGCTCGGATCCACTAGTAACGGCCGCCAGTGTGC
TGGAATTCGGCTTAAGCCGAATTCTGCAGATATCCATCACACTGGCGGCCGCTCGAGCATGCATCTAGAC
CATCACACTGGCGGCCGCTCGAGCATGCACAAAAAACCCCTCAAGACCCGTTTAGAGGCCCCAAGGGGTT
ATGCTAGCTTGTTACGACTTAACCCTCCTCGCTGAACCCAGATTCGAGCGCGCCAAAAGGCGAGCCCTCG
TCCAGACCCAACTAAGGTGGTTTGACGGGCGGTGTGTGCAAGGAGCAGGGGCATATTCACCGCGGGATGT
TGACCCGCGATTACTACGGATTCCAGCTTCATGAGGGCGAATTGCAGCCCTCAATCCGAAGTACGAGCAG
GTTTCGGGATTGCCTCCGCCTTTCGGCGTCGAAGCCCATTGTCCTGCCCTTTGTAGCGCGCGTGTAGCCC
GGGAGATTCGGGGCATACTGACCTACCGTTGCCCCCTCCTTCCTCCACTTCAGCAGTGGCGGTATCGCCA
TAGTGCAACCCTTCCTGAGAAGAGCCTAGCAAATGGCAATGAGGGTCTCGTTCGTTATCTGACTTAACAG
AACGCCTTACGGTACGAACTGACGGCGGCCATGCACCACCTCTCGAAAAATCAGGCAAGGTCATCAACCT
GGCCTTCATGTAATCGTCGCCCCCGGTGAGTTTTCCGGCGTTGAATCCAATTAAACCGCACGCTCCACCC
GTTGCAGTGCTCCCCCGCCAATTCCTTTAAGTTTCAGTCTTGCGACCGTACTCCCCAGGCGGCTGACTCA
ATACCTTCGTGCCGGCACTGGACGCCCTCGCAGGACCCCCAACACCAAGTCAGCAGCGTTTACGCCCTGG
ACTACCGGGGTATCTAATCCCGTTTGCGCCCCAGGGTTTCGTTCCTCACCGTCAGAGCCGTTTTGATCAG
ATGCCTTCGCCATTGGTGGTCCCTGCGGGATTACAACATTTCACCGCTCCCCCGCAAGTACCTCTGATCT
CCCCCGGTCTCAAGCTTGGCAGTGTCCCCGGAATCCGCACCGTTGAGCGGTACGATTTACCCAGGAATTA
ACCAAGCCGGCTACGAACGCTTTAGGCCCAATAATAGTGGCTACCACTTGAGGTGCCGGTGTTACCGCGG
CGGCTGGCACCGGTCTTTCCCACCCCTTACTCTATCAGCTTTTTAGGCTGGCAAACAGTCCATGCAATGC
ATGGACACTTGGAGTTCCCTCGTCACAGTTTCCTGCATTGCGAAGTTTTCGCGCCTGCTGCGCCCCGTAG
GGCCTGGACTCGTGTCTCAGAGTCCATCTCCGGGCGACCTCTCTCAAGGCCCGTACCCGTCGCTGGCTAG
TCAGGTCGTGACCCTGACTACTACCTGATAGGCCGCAGACTCATCCTCGGGCGCCGGAGCTTTGGGCACA
GATGCATTCCAGCCTTCTGTACCTATGGGGTATTAGCCCCACTTTCGCGGGTTTATTCCCCACCCGAGGG
CAGATTGTCCACGTGTTACTGAGCATTCCGCCGGTGACCGAAGTCCCCAATTCGCCCTATAGTGAGTCGT
ATTACAATTCACTGGCCGTCGTTTTACAACGTCGTGACTGGGAAAACCCTGGCGTTACCCAACTTAATCG
CCTTGCAGCACATCCCCCTTTCGCCAGCTGGCGTAATAGCGAAGAGGCCCGCACCGATCGCCCTTCCCAA
CAGTTGCGCAGCCTGAATGGCGAATGGACGCGCTGGAAGGCAGTACACCTTGATAGGTGGGCTGCCCTTC
CTGGTTGGCTTGGTTTCATCAGCCATCCGCTTGCCCTCATCTGTTACGCCGGCGGTAGCCGGCCAGCCTC
GCAGAGCAGGATTCCCGTTGAGCACCGCCAGGTGCGAATAAGGGACAGTGAAGAAGGAACACCCGCTCGC
GGGTGGGCCTACTTCACCTATCCTGCCCGGCTGACGCCGTTGGATACACCAAGGAAAGTCTACACGAACC
CTTTGGCAAAATCCTGTATATCGTGCGAAAAAGGATGGATATACCGAAAAAATCGCTATAATGACCCCGA
AGCAGGGTTATGCAGCGGAAAAGCGCTGCTTCCCTGCTGTTTTGTGGAATATCTACCGACTGGAAACAGG
CAAATGCAGGAA
[65 nt withheld, positions 2393-2457]
T
[53 nt withheld, positions 2459-2511]
C
[91 nt withheld, positions 2513-2603]
A
[49 nt withheld, positions 2605-2653]
CCTTTGACGTTGGAGTCCACGTTCTTT
[37 nt withheld, positions 2681-2717]
ACCCTATCTCGGTCTATTCTTTTGATTTATAAGGGATTTTGCCGATTTCGGCCTATTGGTTAAAAAATGA
GCTGATTTAACAAAAATTTAACGCGAATTTTAACAAAATTCAGGGCGCAAGGGCTGCTAAAGGAAGCGGA
ACACGTAGAAAGCCAGTCCGCAGAAACGGTGCTGACCCCGGATGAATGTCAGCTACTGGGCTATCTGGAC
AAGGGAAAACGCAAGCGCAAAGAGAAAGCAGGTAGCTTGCAGTGGGCTTACATGGCGATAGCTAGACTGG
GCGGTTTTATGGACAGCAAGCGAACCGGAATTGCCAGCTGGGGCGCCCTCTGGTAAGGTTGGGAAGCCCT
GCAAAGTAAACTGGATGGCTTTCTTGCCGCCAAGGATCTGATGGCGCAGGGGATCAAGATCTGATCAAGA
GACAGGATGAGGATCGTTTCGCATGATTGAACAAGATGGATTGCACGCAGGTTCTCCGGCCGCTTGGGTG
GAGAGGCTATTCGGCTATGACTGGGCACAACAGACAATCGGCTGCTCTGATGCCGCCGTGTTCCGGCTGT
CAGCGCAGGGGCGCCCGGTTCTTTTTGTCAAGACCGACCTGTCCGGTGCCCTGAATGAACTGCAGGACGA
GGCAGCGCGGCTATCGTGGCTGGCCACGACGGGCGTTCCTTGCGCAGCTGTGCTCGACGTTGTCACTGAA
GCGGGAAGGGACTGGCTGCTATTGGGCGAAGTGCCGGGGCAGGATCTCCTGTCATCCCACCTTGCTCCTG
CCGAGAAAGTATCCATCATGGCTGATGCAATGCGGCGGCTGCATACGCTTGATCCGGCTACCTGCCCATT
CGACCACCAAGCGAAACATCGCATCGAGCGAGCACGTACTCGGATGGAAGCCGGTCTTGTCGATCAGGAT
GATCTGGACGAAGAGCATCAGGGGCTCGCGCCAGCCGAACTGTTCGCCAGGCTCAAGGCGCGCATGCCCG
ACGGCGAGGATCTCGTCGTGACCCATGGCGATGCCTGCTTGCCGAATATCATGGTGGAAAATGGCCGCTT
TTCTGGATTCATCGACTGTGGCCGGCTGGGTGTGGCGGACCGCTATCAGGACATAGCGTTGGCTACCCGT
GATATTGCTGAAGAGCTTGGCGGCGAATGGGCTGACCGCTTCCTCGTGCTTTACGGTATCGCCGCTCCCG
ATTCGCAGCGCATCGCCTTCTATCGCCTTCTTGACGAGTTCTTCTGAATTGAAAAAGGAAGAGTATGAGT
ATTCAACATTTCCGTGTCGCCCTTATTCCCTTTTTTGCGGCATTTTGCCTTCCTGTTTTTGCTCACCCAG
AAACGCTGGTGAAAGTAAAAGATGCTGAAGATCAGTTGGGTGCACGAGTGGGTTACATCGAACTGGATCT
CAACAGCGGTAAGATCCTTGAGAGTTTTCGCCCCGAAGAACGTTTTCCAATGATGAGCACTTTTAAAGTT
CTGCTATGTGGCGCGGTATTATCCCGTATTGACGCCGGGCAAGAGCAACTCGGTCGCCGCATACACTATT
CTCAGAATGACTTGGTTGAGTACTCACCAGTCACAGAAAAGCATCTTACGGATGGCATGACAGTAAGAGA
ATTATGCAGTGCTGCCATAACCATGAGTGATAACACTGCGGCCAACTTACTTCTGACAACGATCGGAGGA
CCGAAGGAGCTAACCGCTTTTTTGCACAACATGGGGGATCATGTAACTCGCCTTGATCGTTGGGAACCGG
AGCTGAATGAAGCCATACCAAACGACGAGCGTGACACCACGATGCCTGTAGCAATGGCAACAACGTTGCG
CAAACTATTAACTGGCGAACTACTTACTCTAGCTTCCCGGCAACAATTAATAGACTGGATGGAGGCGGAT
AAAGTTGCAGGACCACTTCTGCGCTCGGCCCTTCCGGCTGGCTGGTTTATTGCTGATAAATCTGGAGCCG
GTGAGCGTGGGTCTCGCGGTATCATTGCAGCACTGGGGCCAGATGGTAAGCCCTCCCGTATCGTAGTTAT
CTACACGACGGGGAGTCAGGCAACTATGGATGAACGAAATAGACAGATCGCTGAGATAGGTGCCTCACTG
ATTAAGCATTGGTAACTGTCAGACCAAGTTTACTCATATATACTTTAGATTGATTTAAAACTTCATTTTT
AATTTAAAAGGATCTAGGTGAAGATCCTTTTTGATAATCTCATGACCAAAATCCCTTAACGTGAGTTTTC
GTTCCACTGAGCGTCAGACCCCGTAGAAAAGATCAAAGGATCTTCTTGAGATCCTTTTTTTCTGCGCGTA
ATCTGCTGCTTGCAAACAAAAAAACCACCGCTACCAGCGGTGGTTTGTTTGCCGGATCAAGAGCTACCAA
CTCTTTTTCCGAAGGTAACTGGCTTCAGCAGAGCGCAGATACCAAATACTGTTCTTCTAGTGTAGCCGTA
GTTAGGCCACCACTTCAAGAACTCTGTAGCACCGCCTACATACCTCGCTCTGCTAATCCTGTTACCAGTG
GCTGCTGCCAGTGGCGATAAGTCGTGTCTTACCGGGTTGGACTCAAGACGATAGTTACCGGATAAGGCGC
AGCGGTCGGGCTGAACGGGGGGTTCGTGCACACAGCCCAGCTTGGAGCGAACGACCTACACCGAACTGAG
ATACCTACAGCGTGAGCTATGAGAAAGCGCCACGCTTCCCGAAGGGAGAAAGGCGGACAGGTATCCGGTA
AGCGGCAGGGTCGGAACAGGAGAGCGCACGAGGGAGCTTCCAGGGGGAAACGCCTGGTATCTTTATAGTC
CTGTCGGGTTTCGCCACCTCTGACTTGAGCGTCGATTTTTGTGATGCTCGTCAGGGGGGCGGAGCCTATG
GAAAAACGCCAGCAACGCGGCCTTTTTACGGTTCCTGGCCTTTTGCTGGCCTTTTGCTCACATGTTCTTT
CCTGCGTTATCCCCTGATTCTGTGGATAACCGTATTACCGCCTTTGAGTGAGCTGATACCGCTCGCCGCA
GCCGAACGACCGAGCGCAGCGAGTCAGTGAGCGAGGAAGCGGAAG
