>Addgene plasmid #245860 | UMGIII | depositor full sequence | sequence record 483418 | Full Sequence
GGGGACTTCGGTCACCGGCGGAATGCTCAGTAACACGTGGACAATCTGCCCTCGGGTGGGGAATAAACCC
GCGAAAGTGGGGCTAATACCCCATAGGTACAGAAGGCTGGAATGCATCTGTGCCCAAAGCTCCGGCGCCC
GAGGATGAGTCTGCGGCCTATCAGGTAGTAGTCAGGGTCACGACCTGACTAGCCAGCGACGGGTACGGGC
CTTGAGAGAGGTCGCCCGGAGATGGACTCTGAGACACGAGTCCAGGCCCTACGGGGCGCAGCAGGCGCGA
AAACTTCGCAATGCAGGAAACTGTGACGAGGGAACTCCAAGTGTCCATGCATTGCATGGACTGTTTGCCA
GCCTAAAAAGCTGATAGAGTAAGGGGTGGGAAAGACCGGTGCCAGCCGCCGCGGTAACACCGGCACCTCA
AGTGGTAGCCACTATTATTGGGCCTAAAGCGTTCGTAGCCGGCTTGGTTAATTCCTGGGTAAATCGTACC
GCTCAACGGTGCGGATTCCGGGGACACTGCCAAGCTTGAGACCGGGGGAGATCAGAGGTACTTGCGGGGG
AGCGGTGAAATGTTGTAATCCCGCAGGGACCACCAATGGCGAAGGCATCTGATCAAAACGGCTCTGACGG
TGAGGAACGAAACCCTGGGGCGCAAACGGGATTAGATACCCCGGTAGTCCAGGGCGTAAACGCTGCTGAC
TTGGTGTTGGGGGTCCTGCGAGGGCGTCCAGTGCCGGCACGAAGGTATTGAGTCAGCCGCCTGGGGAGTA
CGGTCGCAAGACTGAAACTTAAAGGAATTGGCGGGGGAGCACTGCAACGGGTGGAGCGTGCGGTTTAATT
GGATTCAACGCCGGAAAACTCACCGGGGGCGACGATTACATGAAGGCCAGGTTGATGACCTTGCCTGATT
TTTCGAGAGGTGGTGCATGGCCGCCGTCAGTTCGTACCGTAAGGCGTTCTGTTAAGTCAGATAACGAACG
AGACCCTCATTGCCATTTGCTAGGCTCTTCTCAGGAAGGGTTGCACTATGGCGATACCGCCACTGCTGAA
GTGGAGGAAGGAGGGGGCAACGGTAGGTCAGTATGCCCCGAATCTCCCGGGCTACACGCGCGCTACAAAG
GGCAGGACAATGGGCTTCGACGCCGAAAGGCGGAGGCAATCCCGAAACCTGCTCGTACTTCGGATTGAGG
GCTGCAATTCGCCCTCATGAAGCTGGAATCCGTAGTAATCGCGGGTCAACATCCCGCGGTGAATATGCCC
CTGCTCCTTGCACACACCGCCCGTCAAACCACCTTAGTTGGGTCTGGACGAGGGCTCGCCTTTTGGCGCG
CTCGAATCTGGGTTCAGCGAGGAGGGTTAAGTCGTAACAAG
